Addgene plasmid #179866: pUC57-fsr1
Purpose: Encodes the polyketide synthase Fsr1 from Fusarium vanettenii codon optimized for expression in Saccharomyces cerevisiae
Depositing lab: Jens Laurids Sørensen. Depositing organization: Aalborg Universitet. Publication: Yeast recombinational cloning for heterologous biosynthesis of polyketides: a molecular microbiology laboratory module for undergraduate students. Bejenari M, Nielsen L, Spedtsberg EML, Nielsen MR, Pedersen TB, Sorensen JL. J Microbiol Biol Educ. 2023 Nov 27;24(3):e00242-22. doi: 10.1128/jmbe.00242-22. eCollection 2023 Dec. PubMed 38108002.
Backbone
  Vector backbone: pUC57
  Backbone manufacturer: Genscript
  Backbone size w/o insert (bp): 2710
  Total vector size (bp): 9607
  Modifications to backbone: -
  Vector type: Synthetic Biology
Growth in bacteria
  Bacterial resistance: Ampicillin, 100 μg/mL
  Growth temperature: 37°C
  Growth strain: DH5alpha
  Copy number: High Copy
Gene/Insert
  Gene/Insert name: Fusarubin polyketide synthase (alt names: fsr1; PKS3)
  Species: Fusarium vanettenii 77-13-4
  Insert size (bp): 6897
  Mutation: Codon optimized for expression in Saccharomyces cerevisiae
  GenBank ID: NECHADRAFT_101778 EEU34216.1
  Cloning method: Unknown
  Sequencing primers: 5′ cccagtcacgacgttgtaaaacg
Resource information
  A portion of this plasmid was derived from a plasmid made by: Gene insert was synthesized by Genscript
Terms and licenses: Academic/Nonprofit Terms; Industry Terms: Not Available to Industry
How to cite: pUC57-fsr1 was a gift from Jens Laurids Sørensen (Addgene plasmid # 179866 ; http://n2t.net/addgene:179866 ; RRID:Addgene_179866)
