[The description below was written by a language model from this plasmid's Addgene catalogue record and pLannotate feature annotations shown in this document.]
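Description:
pUC57-fsr1 is a high-copy bacterial cloning plasmid of about 9.6 kb, built on the commercial pUC57 backbone and serving as a storage and template vector for a synthetic fungal gene. It replicates in E. coli from the ColE1/pUC-type origin and is selected with ampicillin through the β-lactamase gene and its native bla promoter. The rest of the annotated backbone is standard pUC material: the lac promoter with its operator and CAP binding site, a lacZα fragment interrupted by the insert, and short remnants of lacI, rop and the pBR322 bom region, none of which has a functional role here.

The payload is a roughly 6.9 kb open reading frame encoding Fsr1 (also called PKS3), the fusarubin polyketide synthase of Fusarium vanettenii 77-13-4. It was synthesized commercially and codon optimized for expression in Saccharomyces cerevisiae. The automated annotation labels this ORF by similarity to the Fusarium fujikuroi homologue FSR1/PGL1, which reflects a database match rather than the actual source species. The coding sequence lies on the opposite strand from the lac promoter. No yeast promoter, terminator, replication origin or auxotrophic marker is annotated, so the plasmid cannot drive expression in yeast by itself.

It most plausibly serves as the source of the fsr1 sequence for transfer into a yeast expression vector. This fits the associated publication, which describes yeast recombinational cloning for heterologous polyketide biosynthesis as an undergraduate laboratory teaching module. The record lists the cloning method used to build the plasmid as unknown.
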