Features (pLannotate 1.2.2; 11 found; start..end, strand, type, name):
    137..236     +  misc_feature   bom (fragment): basis of mobility region from pBR322
    242..399     -  CDS            lacZα (fragment): LacZα fragment of β-galactosidase; lacZ fragment
    432..7325    +  CDS            FSR1: FSR1_GIBF5 - Also known as PGL1 From Gibberella fujikuroi (strain CBS 195.34 / IMI 58289 / NRRL A-6831) (Bakanae and foot rot disease fungus) (Fusarium fujikuroi).
   7410..7426    -  protein_bind   lac operator: The lac repressor binds to the lac operator to inhibit transcription in E. coli. This inhibition can be relieved by adding lactose or isopropyl-β-D-thiogalactopyranoside (IPTG). lac repressor encoded by lacI
   7434..7464    -  promoter       lac promoter: promoter for the E. coli lac operon
   7479..7500    -  protein_bind   CAP binding site: CAP binding activates transcription in the presence of cAMP. E. coli catabolite activator protein
   7513..7605    -  CDS            lacI (fragment): lac repressor; lacI; The lac repressor binds to the lac operator to inhibit transcription in E. coli. This inhibition can be relieved by adding lactose or isopropyl-β-D-thiogalactopyranoside (IPTG).
   7788..8376    -  rep_origin     ori: high-copy-number ColE1/pMB1/pBR322/pUC origin of replication
   8547..9407    -  CDS            AmpR: β-lactamase; bla; confers resistance to ampicillin, carbenicillin, and related antibiotics
   9408..9512    -  promoter       AmpR promoter: bla
   9607..35      +  CDS            rop (fragment) (across the origin): Rop protein, which maintains plasmids at low copy number; rop
>Addgene plasmid #179866 | pUC57-fsr1 | addgene full sequence | sequence record 352980 | Addgene NGS Result
TCGCGCGTTTCGGTGATGACGGTGAAAACCTCTGACACATGCAGCTCCCGGAGACGGTCACAGCTTGTCT
GTAAGCGGATGCCGGGAGCAGACAAGCCCGTCAGGGCGCGTCAGCGGGTGTTGGCGGGTGTCGGGGCTGG
CTTAACTATGCGGCATCAGAGCAGATTGTACTGAGAGTGCACCATATGCGGTGTGAAATACCGCACAGAT
GCGTAAGGAGAAAATACCGCATCAGGCGCCATTCGCCATTCAGGCTGCGCAACTGTTGGGAAGGGCGATC
GGTGCGGGCCTCTTCGCTATTACGCCAGCTGGCGAAAGGGGGATGTGCTGCAAGGCGATTAAGTTGGGTA
ACGCCAGGGTTTTCCCAGTCACGACGTTGTAAAACGACGGCCAGTGAATTCGAGCTCGGTACCTCGCGAA
TGCATCTAGATATGACAGACAACTTAAAATTATACTTATTCGGTGACCAAACCTTCGACATCAAGCCACA
CTTACAAAAATTATTCCAACAAAGAGACCATTTGTTTTTGCAAGATTTCTTGACAAAGGCTTACAACGCA
ATCAGAGTTGAAATGTACAGATTGCCTTTTAAAGTTAGAAACGATTTGCCAAGATTCACTTGTCAAGAAG
ATTTGTTAAGATGGGATGAATCTGGTAAAAGATGCATCGCTTTGGATATGGCAATGACTACATTGTACCA
TTTGGGTACTTTTATTTCACAAGCTGGTATCTCTTCATACGATGCACAATCTTCAAGAGTTGTTGGTTTG
TGTACAGGTGCTTTTGCTGCAGCTGCAATCTCTTGTTCTTCTTTTACTGCTGATTTGATTCCAATGGCAG
TTTATTCAGTTATTGCTGCTTTTAGAACAGGCATGTTGGTTACTGATGTTGCAAAAAGAGTTGATCAATC
TCAAGATTTGGATCAATCATGGGCTTTGTTAGTTCCAGGTTCTAAATCAGCTGCAGCTGTTGAAAAGTTC
TGTGAAGAATCTAATTTGCCATTGACTTCTAGACCATATATTTCAGCATACGCTCCAAATGGTATTACAG
TTTCTGGTCCACCAAAAACTTTAGCTCAATTGATCTCTTCACCATCTTTTAAAGGTTTGACATCTAAGTC
AATCCCAATCTTCGGTGCTTACCATGCACCACATTTGTACTCTCAAATGGATGCTAAGAAAATTGTTTCT
GGTTTATCATACAATGCAGCTACTGCTTTGTCTGAACAAATTCCATTGTTATCTTCAACAGGTGTTAAGT
TGGAAGAAAGATCATTCGCTACTTTGTTAGAAGATGCAGTTGCTCAAGCATTAGTTCATCCATTGCATTG
GTCTTCAATTTTAGGTGACATTCAAGCTTGTTTGCAAGATGTTAATCCAGAACAATTTTCTGTTGTTCCA
ATTGGTTCAACTGCTGATCATTTGATCTATACAGCATTGAAGCAAACTCCATTAAGATCTTTGGTTCCAA
ATACACATGGTCAAGGTAGACAATCAGTTCCAGATGTTGGTGTTGAATCTACTTCTAAGAAACCAAAGTT
GGCTATCGTTGCAATGTCTGGTAGATTTCCAGGTGCTAAAGATAATGAAGCATACTGGGATTTGTTGTTC
CAAGGTTTAGATGTTCATAAGCCAGTTCCATCTTTGAGATGGGATGCACAAACACATGTTGATCCAACAG
GTAAAACTAAAAATACATCAGCTACTCCATTTGGTTGTTGGTTGGATGATCCAGCTGAATTCGATGCAAG
ATTTTTCAACATCTCTCCAAGAGAAGCTCCACAAATTGATCCAGCTCAAAGAATTGCATTAATGACTGCT
TATGAAGCAATTGAACAAGCTGGTATTGTTCCAGATGCAACACCATCTACTAGACCAGATAGAGTTGGTG
TTTTCTATGGTGTCACATCTAACGATTGGATGGAAACTAACTCAGCACAAGGTATTGATACATACTTTAT
TCCAGGTGGTAATAGAGCTTTTATTCCAGGTAGAATTAATTATTTCTTTAAATTTTCTGGTCCATCATAC
GCTGTTGATACTGCATGTTCTTCATCTTTAGCTGGTATTCATTTGGCATGTAATTCTTTATGGAGAGGTG
ACATTGATACAGCTATTGCAGGTGGTACAAACGTTTTGACTAACCCAGATTTCACTTCTGGTTTGGATAG
AGGTCATTTCTTGTCAAGAACTGGTAACTGTAAGACTTTCGATGATGGTGCTGATGGTTATTGTAGAGGT
GAAGGTGTTGCAACATTGATTATTAAGAGATTGGATGATGCTATCGCAGAAAACGATCCAATCTTGGGTG
TTATTTTGGGTGCTTACACAAATCATTCTGCAGAATCTGAATCAATTACTAGACCACATGTTGGTGCTCA
AAGAGCAATTTTCTCTAAGATCTTGTCAGAAGCAGCTGTTGATCCATATACTGTTTCTTACGTTGAAATG
CATGGTACAGGTACTCAAGCTGGTGACGCAACAGAAATGGCTTCAGTTTTAGATACTTTTGCACCACCAT
TGGTTAATGGTAAAAAGGCTAGATCTGATGAACAAGCATTATTTTTGGGTTCAGCTAAGGCAAACATTGG
TCATGGTGAAGCAGCTTCTGGTGCTTCATCTGTTATTAAAGTTTTGAACATGATGCAAAAGAATATGATC
GTTCCACATTGTGGTATTAAAACAAAGATTAATCATAAGTTTCCAACTGATTTGTTGCAAAGAAACGTTC
ATATCGCTTTGAAGCCAACTCCATGGGATAGAATTAATGGTCCAAGAAGAGTTTTCGTTAACAACTTCTC
TGCAGCTGGTGGTAATTCAGCTTTGTTATTGGAAGATGCACCACCAAAAGTTGAAAGAAGAGCAACAGTT
GATTCTAGAGTTCAATTTCCAATTGCTGTTACTGCAAAATCTGGTTCAGCTTTGCAGGGTAACATGAGAT
CAATGTTGAAGTTCTTGAAAGAAAATCCAGAAGTTTCTTTGGGTGAATTGTCATACACTACAACTGCTAG
AAGAATCCATCATCAACATAGAGTTTTGTTGAATGGTCCAACAACTGAAGATATCTGTAAGAAAATTGAA
ACAGCTTTGCAAAACAACACTGGTGTTAACAGACCAAAGTCTGCACCATCTGTTATTTTTACTTTTACTG
GTCAAGGTGCTCAATACCCTGGTATGGGTAAACAATTGTTCGAAGAATCATCTTTCGTTAGATCTGAATT
GATCCAATTGGATCAAATCGCTCAATCTTTGGGTTTTCCATCAATGTTACCAGTTATTCAATCTGAAGAA
CAAGATATCGGTATTTTTGCTCCAACAGCAGTTCAATTGGCATCAGTTTGTTTGCAAATCACTTTGTCCA
AGTTGTGGGCTTCATGGGGTATCTATCCAGCAGCTGTTGTTGGTCATTCTTTGGGTGAATACGCAGCTTT
AAATGTTGCAGGTGTTTTGTCAGATACAGATACTTTATTTTTGGTTGGTAAAAGAGCTCAATTGTTGGAA
CAAAAGTGTACAAGATCTACTCATTCAATGTTGGTTGTTAAAGGTTCTGAAGATGAAATCGCTGAAGTTT
TGAAGGGTAACGAATACGAAACTGCATGTATCAACTCACCAATCGAAACAGTTTTAGCTGGTACTAACGA
ACAAGTTGCAGATTTGAAGGAATTGTTGACAGCAGCTTCTATGAAGTCAACTTTGTTGAAGGTTCCATAC
GCATTCCATTCATCTCAATTGGATCCAGTTTTGTCAGAATTTCAAGAAATTGCTACAGGTGTTACTTTTT
CTAAACCATCAGTTCCAGTTTTAAGACCATTGGATGGTACAGTTGTTGATCATTGTGATTCTTTTGGTCC
AGAATATTTGGCTAACCATTCTAGACAATCAGTTAACATGTTAGGTGCTTTGTCTACAGCATACAGAGAT
CATGTTATCACTGATAAGTCAATGATCTTGGAATTGGGTCCACATCCAGCTATTACTGGTATGGTTAAGG
CAGTTTTGGGTCAACAAGTTATTTGTATCGCTTCTTTGCAAAGAGCAAGACAACCATGGGATGTTTTGTG
TGCAGCTTTGAAGGTTTTGTATGATGCTGGTGCAAATATTTCATGGGCAGAATACCAAAGAGATTTTGGT
GGTTTTCATTCTGTTGTTCCATTACCAGCTTACTCATGGGATTTGAAGGATTACTGGATCCAATACGTTA
ACGATTGGTCTTTGAGAAAAGGTGACGCTCCAATCGTTATTAATAACGCACCAAGATTGGAATCTACAAC
TATCCATTCAGTTGTTGAAGAATCTGGTGACTCTAAGAAAACTCATATGATCGTTGAAGCTGATATCTCT
AGAAAGGATATGTCACCATTGGTTCAAGGTCATGAAGTTGATGGTATTCCATTATGTACACCATCTGTTT
ACGCTGATATGGCATTAACTTTGGGTAGATATTTGTTGGAAAGATACCAACCACAAAAGAAAGAAAATTT
GATCGATGTTTCTGATATGACAATCTCAAAGGCTTTGATCTTGAGAGGTGACGGTTCTAAACAACCATTA
CAAGCTCATTTGGATGCTGATTGGGCATCTCAATCAGCAACTATTAAGTTTATGACTTTCGATAATAAGG
GTAATTTGCAAAAGCATTCTGAATGTGTTGTTAGATTCAGAGATCATTCATTGCAAAAGACTTTGCAAGA
TAAGGCTGTTTCTGTTAAGCAAAAGATGCAAGCATTGAGAAATGGTATTGCTACAGGTGAAACTGCAAGA
TACAACAGAGCTATGGTTTTTAGAGCAATTAGACCATTAGCTAGATTCCATGATGATTACAGAGCAATCG
ATGAAATCATCTTGAATTCTCCAACATACGAAGCTTCATCTCAATTGTCTTTCGGTTCAGTTAAGAGAGA
TGGTAACTTCCATACACATCCAGCAATCATCGATTCATTGACTCAAGGTTGTGGTTTCGCTATGAACTGT
AACGATGATACTGATTTGGATGTTGAAGTTTTTATGAACCATGGTTGGGGTTCTTTACAAATGTTCGAAC
CATTGCAATTCGATAAGACATACACAACTTACACTCAAATGAGGCCAGGTGAAGATAAATTGTGGCATGG
TGACGTTGTTATTTTTGATGGTGACAGAGTTGTTGCTTTCTTTGGTCAAATTGCAATTCAAGGTGTTCCA
AGAAGAGTTTTGAAAGTTATTTTGTCTTTGGAATCAGGTAAAAAGACTCAACCACAAAGACCAGCTCAAA
ATAAGACACCAACTATCTCTATCTCAGCTCCAGCAAATGGTTCATCTGGTATCCAAAAGTTGCCATTGCC
AGTTGAAAAGGTTCAACCATCTAGAATCTCAACAGCATTGACTATCATTGCTGAAGAATCTGGTATTGAT
GTTGCTGATTTGACAGATGGTACTAACTTCTCTGATGTTGGTATCGATTCATTGTTGGGTTTGACTATCT
CAGCAAGATTCAGAGAAGAATTGGATATCGATTTGGATTTCAACGCTTTGTTTTTCGATCATCCAACAGT
TCAAGATTTGAAGATTTTCTTGATGGGTCCAGATGATGATGGTTCTGCTACTTCATCTTCAAATGCATCT
GATTCAGGTTTAGAATCTCCACCATCAGGTTTGATTACAGGTGCAGTTACTCCAGATGCTCATGAAGATT
TCGCAAACCCATTCGAAGTTGATTTCTTGAGAGCTTTGGATATCATCTCTGAAGAATCAGGTGTTGCAAG
AGAAGAATTGGATGATGATACAAACTTCGCTGATTGTGGTGTTGATTCTTTGTTGTCATTGGTTATTACT
TCTAGATTCCAAGATGCTTTCGGTTTAGATGTTGGTCATGAAACATTATTTTTGGATTGTCAAACTGTTG
GTGACTTGAAAGAAATGTTGATGAGAGAAATGGGTGGTACTCCACCAGTTCCATCTGTTCCAGTTAATAA
GCCAGCAGCTTTACCAGTTCCAGAAGCTGTTCAAGCATCTCCATCAAAGACAGTTGTTGTTAACAACGCT
CATTCTGGTACTTCAGATTTGGATGCTAGACAAAAGGCAGTTGATGAATTGGTTCAAAAGTACACAGCTG
GTTTTTCTGCACCAACTTCTTCACCATCAGCTGTTTTGCCAGCAAACAACGAAAAGGTTGTTTTGATTAC
AGGTGCAACTGGTGGTTTAGGTTCTCATTTGGTTTACTCAATCGCTCAATTGGAAGATGTTAAGACAGTT
ATTTGTTTGAATAGAGATAATAGAGAAGGTCCAGAAACTAGACAATACAAGGCTATGAGAGAAAAGGGTA
TCAGATTCCCAGAAAATTTGAAGCATAAGTTGAGAATCTTCCAAACAGATTCTTCAAAGCCACATTTGGG
TTTGGATAAGGGTGACTATGATAATTTGGTTGGTTCTGTTACTCATTTGATTCATAATGCTTGGCCAATG
TCAGCAAAAAGACCATTGTCTGGTTTCGAATCACAATTCCAAGTTTTTAGAAATTTGGTTGATTTTGGTA
ATGAAGCAGCTTCTTTAAGACCAGAATCTTTTAAATTTTCATTCCAAATGGTTTCTTCAATTGGTGTTGT
TGGTCAATACGGTTTAGCAGCTGGTCAAACAGAAAAGACTGTTGTTCCAGAAAAATCTGCTACAGTCGAC
TCTTTGTTGTCAAACGGTTATGCTGAAGCAAAATGGGGTTGTGAAAGAATGTTGGATGAAACTTTGCATA
AGTACCCAAACAGATTCAGAGCCATGGTTGTTAGATTGGGTCAAATTGCAGGTTCTAAAACATCAGGTTA
TTGGAATCCAATGGAACATTTCGGTTTCTTGATTAAATCTTCACAAACTTTGAATGCTTTGCCAGATGTT
GATGGTGCATTGAATTGGACACCAGTTAACGATATCGCTGATACTTTGTCTGATTTGGTTTTGTCAGATA
GAACACCACATCCATTTTACCATATTGATAATCCAGTTGGTCAACAATGGAGAGATGTTAACGCTATCTT
GTCTGATACTTTGAGAATCCCAAATTTGGTTCCTTTTAAAGACTGGTTAAAGTTGGTTAGAGAAGCTCCA
CAACAAGATAATCCAGCAGCTTTGTTGGTTGATTTCTTGGAATCAACATATTTGAGAATGGCTTGTGGTG
GTTTAGTTTTGGATGTTAAAAATACTTTGGAACATTCTAAGTCATTGAGAGCTGTTGGTCCAGTTTCTGA
AGTTGTTACTAGAAAGTACATCCATATCTGGAAAGAAATTGGTTTCTTGAAAACAACTGCAGAAGATAAG
GCAGGTTTTGAAGCCGAAAGATTGAGATTGTGGGGTCCAAGAGTTTGAATCGGATCCCGGGCCCGTCGAC
TGCAGAGGCCTGCATGCAAGCTTGGCGTAATCATGGTCATAGCTGTTTCCTGTGTGAAATTGTTATCCGC
TCACAATTCCACACAACATACGAGCCGGAAGCATAAAGTGTAAAGCCTGGGGTGCCTAATGAGTGAGCTA
ACTCACATTAATTGCGTTGCGCTCACTGCCCGCTTTCCAGTCGGGAAACCTGTCGTGCCAGCTGCATTAA
TGAATCGGCCAACGCGCGGGGAGAGGCGGTTTGCGTATTGGGCGCTCTTCCGCTTCCTCGCTCACTGACT
CGCTGCGCTCGGTCGTTCGGCTGCGGCGAGCGGTATCAGCTCACTCAAAGGCGGTAATACGGTTATCCAC
AGAATCAGGGGATAACGCAGGAAAGAACATGTGAGCAAAAGGCCAGCAAAAGGCCAGGAACCGTAAAAAG
GCCGCGTTGCTGGCGTTTTTCCATAGGCTCCGCCCCCCTGACGAGCATCACAAAAATCGACGCTCAAGTC
AGAGGTGGCGAAACCCGACAGGACTATAAAGATACCAGGCGTTTCCCCCTGGAAGCTCCCTCGTGCGCTC
TCCTGTTCCGACCCTGCCGCTTACCGGATACCTGTCCGCCTTTCTCCCTTCGGGAAGCGTGGCGCTTTCT
CATAGCTCACGCTGTAGGTATCTCAGTTCGGTGTAGGTCGTTCGCTCCAAGCTGGGCTGTGTGCACGAAC
CCCCCGTTCAGCCCGACCGCTGCGCCTTATCCGGTAACTATCGTCTTGAGTCCAACCCGGTAAGACACGA
CTTATCGCCACTGGCAGCAGCCACTGGTAACAGGATTAGCAGAGCGAGGTATGTAGGCGGTGCTACAGAG
TTCTTGAAGTGGTGGCCTAACTACGGCTACACTAGAAGAACAGTATTTGGTATCTGCGCTCTGCTGAAGC
CAGTTACCTTCGGAAAAAGAGTTGGTAGCTCTTGATCCGGCAAACAAACCACCGCTGGTAGCGGTGGTTT
TTTTGTTTGCAAGCAGCAGATTACGCGCAGAAAAAAAGGATCTCAAGAAGATCCTTTGATCTTTTCTACG
GGGTCTGACGCTCAGTGGAACGAAAACTCACGTTAAGGGATTTTGGTCATGAGATTATCAAAAAGGATCT
TCACCTAGATCCTTTTAAATTAAAAATGAAGTTTTAAATCAATCTAAAGTATATATGAGTAAACTTGGTC
TGACAGTTACCAATGCTTAATCAGTGAGGCACCTATCTCAGCGATCTGTCTATTTCGTTCATCCATAGTT
GCCTGACTCCCCGTCGTGTAGATAACTACGATACGGGAGGGCTTACCATCTGGCCCCAGTGCTGCAATGA
TACCGCGAGACCCACGCTCACCGGCTCCAGATTTATCAGCAATAAACCAGCCAGCCGGAAGGGCCGAGCG
CAGAAGTGGTCCTGCAACTTTATCCGCCTCCATCCAGTCTATTAATTGTTGCCGGGAAGCTAGAGTAAGT
AGTTCGCCAGTTAATAGTTTGCGCAACGTTGTTGCCATTGCTACAGGCATCGTGGTGTCACGCTCGTCGT
TTGGTATGGCTTCATTCAGCTCCGGTTCCCAACGATCAAGGCGAGTTACATGATCCCCCATGTTGTGCAA
AAAAGCGGTTAGCTCCTTCGGTCCTCCGATCGTTGTCAGAAGTAAGTTGGCCGCAGTGTTATCACTCATG
GTTATGGCAGCACTGCATAATTCTCTTACTGTCATGCCATCCGTAAGATGCTTTTCTGTGACTGGTGAGT
ACTCAACCAAGTCATTCTGAGAATAGTGTATGCGGCGACCGAGTTGCTCTTGCCCGGCGTCAATACGGGA
TAATACCGCGCCACATAGCAGAACTTTAAAAGTGCTCATCATTGGAAAACGTTCTTCGGGGCGAAAACTC
TCAAGGATCTTACCGCTGTTGAGATCCAGTTCGATGTAACCCACTCGTGCACCCAACTGATCTTCAGCAT
CTTTTACTTTCACCAGCGTTTCTGGGTGAGCAAAAACAGGAAGGCAAAATGCCGCAAAAAAGGGAATAAG
GGCGACACGGAAATGTTGAATACTCATACTCTTCCTTTTTCAATATTATTGAAGCATTTATCAGGGTTAT
TGTCTCATGAGCGGATACATATTTGAATGTATTTAGAAAAATAAACAAATAGGGGTTCCGCGCACATTTC
CCCGAAAAGTGCCACCTGACGTCTAAGAAACCATTATTATCATGACATTAACCTATAAAAATAGGCGTAT
CACGAGGCCCTTTCGTC
