>Addgene plasmid #179866 | pUC57-fsr1 | depositor partial sequence | sequence record 349589 | fsr1 CDS
ATGACAGACAACTTAAAATTATACTTATTCGGTGACCAAACCTTCGACATCAAGCCACACTTACAAAAAT
TATTCCAACAAAGAGACCATTTGTTTTTGCAAGATTTCTTGACAAAGGCTTACAACGCAATCAGAGTTGA
AATGTACAGATTGCCTTTTAAAGTTAGAAACGATTTGCCAAGATTCACTTGTCAAGAAGATTTGTTAAGA
TGGGATGAATCTGGTAAAAGATGCATCGCTTTGGATATGGCAATGACTACATTGTACCATTTGGGTACTT
TTATTTCACAAGCTGGTATCTCTTCATACGATGCACAATCTTCAAGAGTTGTTGGTTTGTGTACAGGTGC
TTTTGCTGCAGCTGCAATCTCTTGTTCTTCTTTTACTGCTGATTTGATTCCAATGGCAGTTTATTCAGTT
ATTGCTGCTTTTAGAACAGGCATGTTGGTTACTGATGTTGCAAAAAGAGTTGATCAATCTCAAGATTTGG
ATCAATCATGGGCTTTGTTAGTTCCAGGTTCTAAATCAGCTGCAGCTGTTGAAAAGTTCTGTGAAGAATC
TAATTTGCCATTGACTTCTAGACCATATATTTCAGCATACGCTCCAAATGGTATTACAGTTTCTGGTCCA
CCAAAAACTTTAGCTCAATTGATCTCTTCACCATCTTTTAAAGGTTTGACATCTAAGTCAATCCCAATCT
TCGGTGCTTACCATGCACCACATTTGTACTCTCAAATGGATGCTAAGAAAATTGTTTCTGGTTTATCATA
CAATGCAGCTACTGCTTTGTCTGAACAAATTCCATTGTTATCTTCAACAGGTGTTAAGTTGGAAGAAAGA
TCATTCGCTACTTTGTTAGAAGATGCAGTTGCTCAAGCATTAGTTCATCCATTGCATTGGTCTTCAATTT
TAGGTGACATTCAAGCTTGTTTGCAAGATGTTAATCCAGAACAATTTTCTGTTGTTCCAATTGGTTCAAC
TGCTGATCATTTGATCTATACAGCATTGAAGCAAACTCCATTAAGATCTTTGGTTCCAAATACACATGGT
CAAGGTAGACAATCAGTTCCAGATGTTGGTGTTGAATCTACTTCTAAGAAACCAAAGTTGGCTATCGTTG
CAATGTCTGGTAGATTTCCAGGTGCTAAAGATAATGAAGCATACTGGGATTTGTTGTTCCAAGGTTTAGA
TGTTCATAAGCCAGTTCCATCTTTGAGATGGGATGCACAAACACATGTTGATCCAACAGGTAAAACTAAA
AATACATCAGCTACTCCATTTGGTTGTTGGTTGGATGATCCAGCTGAATTCGATGCAAGATTTTTCAACA
TCTCTCCAAGAGAAGCTCCACAAATTGATCCAGCTCAAAGAATTGCATTAATGACTGCTTATGAAGCAAT
TGAACAAGCTGGTATTGTTCCAGATGCAACACCATCTACTAGACCAGATAGAGTTGGTGTTTTCTATGGT
GTCACATCTAACGATTGGATGGAAACTAACTCAGCACAAGGTATTGATACATACTTTATTCCAGGTGGTA
ATAGAGCTTTTATTCCAGGTAGAATTAATTATTTCTTTAAATTTTCTGGTCCATCATACGCTGTTGATAC
TGCATGTTCTTCATCTTTAGCTGGTATTCATTTGGCATGTAATTCTTTATGGAGAGGTGACATTGATACA
GCTATTGCAGGTGGTACAAACGTTTTGACTAACCCAGATTTCACTTCTGGTTTGGATAGAGGTCATTTCT
TGTCAAGAACTGGTAACTGTAAGACTTTCGATGATGGTGCTGATGGTTATTGTAGAGGTGAAGGTGTTGC
AACATTGATTATTAAGAGATTGGATGATGCTATCGCAGAAAACGATCCAATCTTGGGTGTTATTTTGGGT
GCTTACACAAATCATTCTGCAGAATCTGAATCAATTACTAGACCACATGTTGGTGCTCAAAGAGCAATTT
TCTCTAAGATCTTGTCAGAAGCAGCTGTTGATCCATATACTGTTTCTTACGTTGAAATGCATGGTACAGG
TACTCAAGCTGGTGACGCAACAGAAATGGCTTCAGTTTTAGATACTTTTGCACCACCATTGGTTAATGGT
AAAAAGGCTAGATCTGATGAACAAGCATTATTTTTGGGTTCAGCTAAGGCAAACATTGGTCATGGTGAAG
CAGCTTCTGGTGCTTCATCTGTTATTAAAGTTTTGAACATGATGCAAAAGAATATGATCGTTCCACATTG
TGGTATTAAAACAAAGATTAATCATAAGTTTCCAACTGATTTGTTGCAAAGAAACGTTCATATCGCTTTG
AAGCCAACTCCATGGGATAGAATTAATGGTCCAAGAAGAGTTTTCGTTAACAACTTCTCTGCAGCTGGTG
GTAATTCAGCTTTGTTATTGGAAGATGCACCACCAAAAGTTGAAAGAAGAGCAACAGTTGATTCTAGAGT
TCAATTTCCAATTGCTGTTACTGCAAAATCTGGTTCAGCTTTGCAGGGTAACATGAGATCAATGTTGAAG
TTCTTGAAAGAAAATCCAGAAGTTTCTTTGGGTGAATTGTCATACACTACAACTGCTAGAAGAATCCATC
ATCAACATAGAGTTTTGTTGAATGGTCCAACAACTGAAGATATCTGTAAGAAAATTGAAACAGCTTTGCA
AAACAACACTGGTGTTAACAGACCAAAGTCTGCACCATCTGTTATTTTTACTTTTACTGGTCAAGGTGCT
CAATACCCTGGTATGGGTAAACAATTGTTCGAAGAATCATCTTTCGTTAGATCTGAATTGATCCAATTGG
ATCAAATCGCTCAATCTTTGGGTTTTCCATCAATGTTACCAGTTATTCAATCTGAAGAACAAGATATCGG
TATTTTTGCTCCAACAGCAGTTCAATTGGCATCAGTTTGTTTGCAAATCACTTTGTCCAAGTTGTGGGCT
TCATGGGGTATCTATCCAGCAGCTGTTGTTGGTCATTCTTTGGGTGAATACGCAGCTTTAAATGTTGCAG
GTGTTTTGTCAGATACAGATACTTTATTTTTGGTTGGTAAAAGAGCTCAATTGTTGGAACAAAAGTGTAC
AAGATCTACTCATTCAATGTTGGTTGTTAAAGGTTCTGAAGATGAAATCGCTGAAGTTTTGAAGGGTAAC
GAATACGAAACTGCATGTATCAACTCACCAATCGAAACAGTTTTAGCTGGTACTAACGAACAAGTTGCAG
ATTTGAAGGAATTGTTGACAGCAGCTTCTATGAAGTCAACTTTGTTGAAGGTTCCATACGCATTCCATTC
ATCTCAATTGGATCCAGTTTTGTCAGAATTTCAAGAAATTGCTACAGGTGTTACTTTTTCTAAACCATCA
GTTCCAGTTTTAAGACCATTGGATGGTACAGTTGTTGATCATTGTGATTCTTTTGGTCCAGAATATTTGG
CTAACCATTCTAGACAATCAGTTAACATGTTAGGTGCTTTGTCTACAGCATACAGAGATCATGTTATCAC
TGATAAGTCAATGATCTTGGAATTGGGTCCACATCCAGCTATTACTGGTATGGTTAAGGCAGTTTTGGGT
CAACAAGTTATTTGTATCGCTTCTTTGCAAAGAGCAAGACAACCATGGGATGTTTTGTGTGCAGCTTTGA
AGGTTTTGTATGATGCTGGTGCAAATATTTCATGGGCAGAATACCAAAGAGATTTTGGTGGTTTTCATTC
TGTTGTTCCATTACCAGCTTACTCATGGGATTTGAAGGATTACTGGATCCAATACGTTAACGATTGGTCT
TTGAGAAAAGGTGACGCTCCAATCGTTATTAATAACGCACCAAGATTGGAATCTACAACTATCCATTCAG
TTGTTGAAGAATCTGGTGACTCTAAGAAAACTCATATGATCGTTGAAGCTGATATCTCTAGAAAGGATAT
GTCACCATTGGTTCAAGGTCATGAAGTTGATGGTATTCCATTATGTACACCATCTGTTTACGCTGATATG
GCATTAACTTTGGGTAGATATTTGTTGGAAAGATACCAACCACAAAAGAAAGAAAATTTGATCGATGTTT
CTGATATGACAATCTCAAAGGCTTTGATCTTGAGAGGTGACGGTTCTAAACAACCATTACAAGCTCATTT
GGATGCTGATTGGGCATCTCAATCAGCAACTATTAAGTTTATGACTTTCGATAATAAGGGTAATTTGCAA
AAGCATTCTGAATGTGTTGTTAGATTCAGAGATCATTCATTGCAAAAGACTTTGCAAGATAAGGCTGTTT
CTGTTAAGCAAAAGATGCAAGCATTGAGAAATGGTATTGCTACAGGTGAAACTGCAAGATACAACAGAGC
TATGGTTTTTAGAGCAATTAGACCATTAGCTAGATTCCATGATGATTACAGAGCAATCGATGAAATCATC
TTGAATTCTCCAACATACGAAGCTTCATCTCAATTGTCTTTCGGTTCAGTTAAGAGAGATGGTAACTTCC
ATACACATCCAGCAATCATCGATTCATTGACTCAAGGTTGTGGTTTCGCTATGAACTGTAACGATGATAC
TGATTTGGATGTTGAAGTTTTTATGAACCATGGTTGGGGTTCTTTACAAATGTTCGAACCATTGCAATTC
GATAAGACATACACAACTTACACTCAAATGAGGCCAGGTGAAGATAAATTGTGGCATGGTGACGTTGTTA
TTTTTGATGGTGACAGAGTTGTTGCTTTCTTTGGTCAAATTGCAATTCAAGGTGTTCCAAGAAGAGTTTT
GAAAGTTATTTTGTCTTTGGAATCAGGTAAAAAGACTCAACCACAAAGACCAGCTCAAAATAAGACACCA
ACTATCTCTATCTCAGCTCCAGCAAATGGTTCATCTGGTATCCAAAAGTTGCCATTGCCAGTTGAAAAGG
TTCAACCATCTAGAATCTCAACAGCATTGACTATCATTGCTGAAGAATCTGGTATTGATGTTGCTGATTT
GACAGATGGTACTAACTTCTCTGATGTTGGTATCGATTCATTGTTGGGTTTGACTATCTCAGCAAGATTC
AGAGAAGAATTGGATATCGATTTGGATTTCAACGCTTTGTTTTTCGATCATCCAACAGTTCAAGATTTGA
AGATTTTCTTGATGGGTCCAGATGATGATGGTTCTGCTACTTCATCTTCAAATGCATCTGATTCAGGTTT
AGAATCTCCACCATCAGGTTTGATTACAGGTGCAGTTACTCCAGATGCTCATGAAGATTTCGCAAACCCA
TTCGAAGTTGATTTCTTGAGAGCTTTGGATATCATCTCTGAAGAATCAGGTGTTGCAAGAGAAGAATTGG
ATGATGATACAAACTTCGCTGATTGTGGTGTTGATTCTTTGTTGTCATTGGTTATTACTTCTAGATTCCA
AGATGCTTTCGGTTTAGATGTTGGTCATGAAACATTATTTTTGGATTGTCAAACTGTTGGTGACTTGAAA
GAAATGTTGATGAGAGAAATGGGTGGTACTCCACCAGTTCCATCTGTTCCAGTTAATAAGCCAGCAGCTT
TACCAGTTCCAGAAGCTGTTCAAGCATCTCCATCAAAGACAGTTGTTGTTAACAACGCTCATTCTGGTAC
TTCAGATTTGGATGCTAGACAAAAGGCAGTTGATGAATTGGTTCAAAAGTACACAGCTGGTTTTTCTGCA
CCAACTTCTTCACCATCAGCTGTTTTGCCAGCAAACAACGAAAAGGTTGTTTTGATTACAGGTGCAACTG
GTGGTTTAGGTTCTCATTTGGTTTACTCAATCGCTCAATTGGAAGATGTTAAGACAGTTATTTGTTTGAA
TAGAGATAATAGAGAAGGTCCAGAAACTAGACAATACAAGGCTATGAGAGAAAAGGGTATCAGATTCCCA
GAAAATTTGAAGCATAAGTTGAGAATCTTCCAAACAGATTCTTCAAAGCCACATTTGGGTTTGGATAAGG
GTGACTATGATAATTTGGTTGGTTCTGTTACTCATTTGATTCATAATGCTTGGCCAATGTCAGCAAAAAG
ACCATTGTCTGGTTTCGAATCACAATTCCAAGTTTTTAGAAATTTGGTTGATTTTGGTAATGAAGCAGCT
TCTTTAAGACCAGAATCTTTTAAATTTTCATTCCAAATGGTTTCTTCAATTGGTGTTGTTGGTCAATACG
GTTTAGCAGCTGGTCAAACAGAAAAGACTGTTGTTCCAGAAAAATCTGCTACAGTCGACTCTTTGTTGTC
AAACGGTTATGCTGAAGCAAAATGGGGTTGTGAAAGAATGTTGGATGAAACTTTGCATAAGTACCCAAAC
AGATTCAGAGCCATGGTTGTTAGATTGGGTCAAATTGCAGGTTCTAAAACATCAGGTTATTGGAATCCAA
TGGAACATTTCGGTTTCTTGATTAAATCTTCACAAACTTTGAATGCTTTGCCAGATGTTGATGGTGCATT
GAATTGGACACCAGTTAACGATATCGCTGATACTTTGTCTGATTTGGTTTTGTCAGATAGAACACCACAT
CCATTTTACCATATTGATAATCCAGTTGGTCAACAATGGAGAGATGTTAACGCTATCTTGTCTGATACTT
TGAGAATCCCAAATTTGGTTCCTTTTAAAGACTGGTTAAAGTTGGTTAGAGAAGCTCCACAACAAGATAA
TCCAGCAGCTTTGTTGGTTGATTTCTTGGAATCAACATATTTGAGAATGGCTTGTGGTGGTTTAGTTTTG
GATGTTAAAAATACTTTGGAACATTCTAAGTCATTGAGAGCTGTTGGTCCAGTTTCTGAAGTTGTTACTA
GAAAGTACATCCATATCTGGAAAGAAATTGGTTTCTTGAAAACAACTGCAGAAGATAAGGCAGGTTTTGA
AGCCGAAAGATTGAGATTGTGGGGTCCAAGAGTTTGA
